>Addgene plasmid #181883 | pPHR-mCherry-mHP1alpha | addgene full sequence | sequence record 359699 | Addgene NGS Result
TAGTTATTAATAGTAATCAATTACGGGGTCATTAGTTCATAGCCCATATATGGAGTTCCGCGTTACATAA
CTTACGGTAAATGGCCCGCCTGGCTGACCGCCCAACGACCCCCGCCCATTGACGTCAATAATGACGTATG
TTCCCATAGTAACGCCAATAGGGACTTTCCATTGACGTCAATGGGTGGAGTATTTACGGTAAACTGCCCA
CTTGGCAGTACATCAAGTGTATCATATGCCAAGTACGCCCCCTATTGACGTCAATGACGGTAAATGGCCC
GCCTGGCATTATGCCCAGTACATGACCTTATGGGACTTTCCTACTTGGCAGTACATCTACGTATTAGTCA
TCGCTATTACCATGGTGATGCGGTTTTGGCAGTACATCAATGGGCGTGGATAGCGGTTTGACTCACGGGG
ATTTCCAAGTCTCCACCCCATTGACGTCAATGGGAGTTTGTTTTGGCACCAAAATCAACGGGACTTTCCA
AAATGTCGTAACAACTCCGCCCCATTGACGCAAATGGGCGGTAGGCGTGTACGGTGGGAGGTCTATATAA
GCAGAGCTGGTTTAGTGAACCGTCAGATCCGCTAGCGCTACCGGACTCAGATCTCGAGGCCACCATGAAG
ATGGACAAAAAGACTATAGTTTGGTTTAGAAGAGACCTAAGGATTGAGGATAATCCTGCATTAGCAGCAG
CTGCTCACGAAGGATCTGTTTTTCCTGTCTTCATTTGGTGTCCTGAAGAAGAAGGACAGTTTTATCCTGG
AAGAGCTTCAAGATGGTGGATGAAACAATCACTTGCTCACTTATCTCAATCCTTGAAGGCTCTTGGATCT
GACCTCACTTTAATCAAAACCCACAACACGATTTCAGCGATCTTGGATTGTATCCGCGTTACCGGTGCTA
CAAAAGTCGTCTTTAACCACCTCTATGATCCTGTTTCGTTAGTTCGGGACCATACCGTAAAGGAGAAGCT
GGTGGAACGTGGGATCTCTGTGCAAAGCTACAATGGAGATCTATTGTATGAACCGTGGGAGATATACTGC
GAAAAGGGCAAACCTTTTACGAGTTTCAATTCTTACTGGAAGAAATGCTTAGATATGTCGATTGAATCCG
TTATGCTTCCTCCTCCTTGGCGGTTGATGCCAATAACTGCAGCGGCTGAAGCGATTTGGGCGTGTTCGAT
TGAAGAACTAGGGCTGGAGAATGAGGCCGAGAAACCGAGCAATGCGTTGTTAACTAGAGCTTGGTCTCCA
GGATGGAGCAATGCTGATAAGTTACTAAATGAGTTCATCGAGAAGCAGTTGATAGATTATGCAAAGAACA
GCAAGAAAGTTGTTGGGAATTCTACTTCACTACTTTCTCCGTATCTCCATTTCGGGGAAATAAGCGTCAG
ACACGTTTTCCAGTGTGCCCGGATGAAACAAATTATATGGGCAAGAGATAAGAACAGTGAAGGAGAAGAA
AGTGCAGATCTTTTTCTTAGGGGAATCGGTTTAAGAGAGTATTCTCGGTATATATGTTTCAACTTCCCGT
TTACTCACGAGCAATCGTTGTTGAGTCATCTTCGGTTTTTCCCTTGGGATGCTGATGTTGATAAGTTCAA
GGCCTGGAGACAAGGCAGGACCGGTTATCCGTTGGTGGATGCCGGAATGAGAGAGCTTTGGGCTACCGGA
TGGATGCATAACAGAATAAGAGTGATTGTTTCAAGCTTTGCTGTGAAGTTTCTTCTCCTTCCATGGAAAT
GGGGAATGAAGTATTTCTGGGATACACTTTTGGATGCTGATTTGGAATGTGACATCCTTGGCTGGCAGTA
TATCTCTGGGAGTATCCCCGATGGCCACGAGCTTGATCGCTTGGACAATCCCGCGTTACAAGGCGCCAAA
TATGACCCAGAAGGTGAGTACATAAGGCAATGGCTTCCCGAGCTTGCGAGATTGCCAACTGAATGGATCC
ATCATCCATGGGACGCTCCTTTAACCGTACTCAAAGCTTCTGGTGTGGAACTCGGAACAAACTATGCGAA
ACCCATTGTAGACATCGACACAGCTCGTGAGCTACTAGCTAAAGCTATTTCAAGAACCCGTGAAGCACAG
ATCATGATCGGAGCAGCAGCCCGGGTCATGGTGAGCAAGGGCGAGGAGGATAACATGGCCATCATCAAGG
AGTTCATGCGCTTCAAGGTGCACATGGAGGGCTCCGTGAACGGCCACGAGTTCGAGATCGAGGGCGAGGG
CGAGGGCCGCCCCTACGAGGGCACCCAGACCGCCAAGCTGAAGGTGACCAAGGGTGGCCCCCTGCCCTTC
GCCTGGGACATCCTGTCCCCTCAGTTCATGTACGGCTCCAAGGCCTACGTGAAGCACCCCGCCGACATCC
CCGACTACTTGAAGCTGTCCTTCCCCGAGGGCTTCAAGTGGGAGCGCGTGATGAACTTCGAGGACGGCGG
CGTGGTGACCGTGACCCAGGACTCCTCCCTGCAGGACGGCGAGTTCATCTACAAGGTGAAGCTGCGCGGC
ACCAACTTCCCCTCCGACGGCCCCGTAATGCAGAAGAAGACCATGGGCTGGGAGGCCTCCTCCGAGCGGA
TGTACCCCGAGGACGGCGCCCTGAAGGGCGAGATCAAGCAGAGGCTGAAGCTGAAGGACGGCGGCCACTA
CGACGCTGAGGTCAAGACCACCTACAAGGCCAAGAAGCCCGTGCAGCTGCCCGGCGCCTACAACGTCAAC
ATCAAGTTGGACATCACCTCCCACAACGAGGACTACACCATCGTGGAACAGTACGAACGCGCCGAGGGCC
GCCACTCCACCGGCGGCATGGACGAGCTGTACAAGGGATCCGGAATGGGAAAGAAGACCAAGAGGACAGC
CGACAGCTCTTCTTCAGAGGATGAGGAGGAATATGTGGTGGAAAAGGTGTTGGACAGGCGCATGGTTAAG
GGGCAAGTGGAATATCTGTTGAAGTGGAAAGGCTTTTCTGAGGAGCACAATACTTGGGAACCTGAGAAGA
ACTTGGATTGTCCTGAACTAATTTCTGAGTTTATGAAAAAGTATAAGAAGATGAAGGAGGGTGAAAACAA
TAAGCCCAGGGAGAAATCAGAAGGAAACAAGAGGAAATCCAGTTTCTCCAACAGCGCTGATGATATTAAA
TCTAAAAAAAAGAGAGAGCAAAGCAATGATATCGCTCGGGGCTTTGAGAGAGGACTGGAACCAGAAAAGA
TCATCGGAGCAACAGATTCCTGCGGTGACTTAATGTTCTTAATGAAATGGAAAGACACAGATGAAGCTGA
CCTGGTTCTTGCAAAAGAAGCTAACGTGAAGTGTCCACAGATTGTGATAGCATTTTATGAAGAGAGACTG
ACGTGGCACGCATATCCAGAGGATGCGGAAAACAAAGAAAAAGAAAGCGCGAAGAGCTAAGCGGCCGCGA
CTCTAGATCATAATCAGCCATACCACATTTGTAGAGGTTTTACTTGCTTTAAAAAACCTCCCACACCTCC
CCCTGAACCTGAAACATAAAATGAATGCAATTGTTGTTGTTAACTTGTTTATTGCAGCTTATAATGGTTA
CAAATAAAGCAATAGCATCACAAATTTCACAAATAAAGCATTTTTTTCACTGCATTCTAGTTGTGGTTTG
TCCAAACTCATCAATGTATCTTAAGGCGTAAATTGTAAGCGTTAATATTTTGTTAAAATTCGCGTTAAAT
TTTTGTTAAATCAGCTCATTTTTTAACCAATAGGCCGAAATCGGCAAAATCCCTTATAAATCAAAAGAAT
AGACCGAGATAGGGT
[37 nt withheld, positions 3796-3832]
AAAGAACGTGGACTCCAACGTCAAAGG
[49 nt withheld, positions 3860-3908]
T
[91 nt withheld, positions 3910-4000]
G
[124 nt withheld, positions 4002-4125]
CAGGTGGCACTTTTCGGGGAAATGTGCGCGGAACCCCTATTTGTTTATTTTTCTAAATACATTCAAATAT
GTATCCGCTCATGAGACAATAACCCTGATAAATGCTTCAATAATATTGAAAAAGGAAGAGTCCTGAGGCG
GAAAGAACCAGCTGTGGAATGTGTGTCAGTTAGGGTGTGGAAAGTCCCCAGGCTCCCCAGCAGGCAGAAG
TATGCAAAGCATGCATCTCAATTAGTCAGCAACCAGGTGTGGAAAGTCCCCAGGCTCCCCAGCAGGCAGA
AGTATGCAAAGCATGCATCTCAATTAGTCAGCAACCATAGTCCCGCCCCTAACTCCGCCCATCCCGCCCC
TAACTCCGCCCAGTTCCGCCCATTCTCCGCCCCATGGCTGACTAATTTTTTTTATTTATGCAGAGGCCGA
GGCCGCCTCGGCCTCTGAGCTATTCCAGAAGTAGTGAGGAGGCTTTTTTGGAGGCCTAGGCTTTTGCAAA
GATCGATCAAGAGACAGGATGAGGATCGTTTCGCATGATTGAACAAGATGGATTGCACGCAGGTTCTCCG
GCCGCTTGGGTGGAGAGGCTATTCGGCTATGACTGGGCACAACAGACAATCGGCTGCTCTGATGCCGCCG
TGTTCCGGCTGTCAGCGCAGGGGCGCCCGGTTCTTTTTGTCAAGACCGACCTGTCCGGTGCCCTGAATGA
ACTGCAAGACGAGGCAGCGCGGCTATCGTGGCTGGCCACGACGGGCGTTCCTTGCGCAGCTGTGCTCGAC
GTTGTCACTGAAGCGGGAAGGGACTGGCTGCTATTGGGCGAAGTGCCGGGGCAGGATCTCCTGTCATCTC
ACCTTGCTCCTGCCGAGAAAGTATCCATCATGGCTGATGCAATGCGGCGGCTGCATACGCTTGATCCGGC
TACCTGCCCATTCGACCACCAAGCGAAACATCGCATCGAGCGAGCACGTACTCGGATGGAAGCCGGTCTT
GTCGATCAGGATGATCTGGACGAAGAGCATCAGGGGCTCGCGCCAGCCGAACTGTTCGCCAGGCTCAAGG
CGAGCATGCCCGACGGCGAGGATCTCGTCGTGACCCATGGCGATGCCTGCTTGCCGAATATCATGGTGGA
AAATGGCCGCTTTTCTGGATTCATCGACTGTGGCCGGCTGGGTGTGGCGGACCGCTATCAGGACATAGCG
TTGGCTACCCGTGATATTGCTGAAGAGCTTGGCGGCGAATGGGCTGACCGCTTCCTCGTGCTTTACGGTA
TCGCCGCTCCCGATTCGCAGCGCATCGCCTTCTATCGCCTTCTTGACGAGTTCTTCTGAGCGGGACTCTG
GGGTTCGAAATGACCGACCAAGCGACGCCCAACCTGCCATCACGAGATTTCGATTCCACCGCCGCCTTCT
ATGAAAGGTTGGGCTTCGGAATCGTTTTCCGGGACGCCGGCTGGATGATCCTCCAGCGCGGGGATCTCAT
GCTGGAGTTCTTCGCCCACCCTAGGGGGAGGCTAACTGAAACACGGAAGGAGACAATACCGGAAGGAACC
CGCGCTATGACGGCAATAAAAAGACAGAATAAAACGCACGGTGTTGGGTCGTTTGTTCATAAACGCGGGG
TTCGGTCCCAGGGCTGGCACTCTGTCGATACCCCACCGAGACCCCATTGGGGCCAATACGCCCGCGTTTC
TTCCTTTTCCCCACCCCACCCCCCAAGTTCGGGTGAAGGCCCAGGGCTCGCAGCCAACGTCGGGGCGGCA
GGCCCTGCCATAGCCTCAGGTTACTCATATATACTTTAGATTGATTTAAAACTTCATTTTTAATTTAAAA
GGATCTAGGTGAAGATCCTTTTTGATAATCTCATGACCAAAATCCCTTAACGTGAGTTTTCGTTCCACTG
AGCGTCAGACCCCGTAGAAAAGATCAAAGGATCTTCTTGAGATCCTTTTTTTCTGCGCGTAATCTGCTGC
TTGCAAACAAAAAAACCACCGCTACCAGCGGTGGTTTGTTTGCCGGATCAAGAGCTACCAACTCTTTTTC
CGAAGGTAACTGGCTTCAGCAGAGCGCAGATACCAAATACTGTTCTTCTAGTGTAGCCGTAGTTAGGCCA
CCACTTCAAGAACTCTGTAGCACCGCCTACATACCTCGCTCTGCTAATCCTGTTACCAGTGGCTGCTGCC
AGTGGCGATAAGTCGTGTCTTACCGGGTTGGACTCAAGACGATAGTTACCGGATAAGGCGCAGCGGTCGG
GCTGAACGGGGGGTTCGTGCACACAGCCCAGCTTGGAGCGAACGACCTACACCGAACTGAGATACCTACA
GCGTGAGCTATGAGAAAGCGCCACGCTTCCCGAAGGGAGAAAGGCGGACAGGTATCCGGTAAGCGGCAGG
GTCGGAACAGGAGAGCGCACGAGGGAGCTTCCAGGGGGAAACGCCTGGTATCTTTATAGTCCTGTCGGGT
TTCGCCACCTCTGACTTGAGCGTCGATTTTTGTGATGCTCGTCAGGGGGGCGGAGCCTATGGAAAAACGC
CAGCAACGCGGCCTTTTTACGGTTCCTGGCCTTTTGCTGGCCTTTTGCTCACATGTTCTTTCCTGCGTTA
TCCCCTGATTCTGTGGATAACCGTATTACCGCCATGCAT
Features (pLannotate 1.2.2; 16 found; start..end, strand, type, name):
     61..364     +  enhancer       CMV enhancer: human cytomegalovirus immediate early enhancer
    365..568     +  promoter       CMV promoter: human cytomegalovirus (CMV) immediate early promoter
    591..618     +  misc_feature   MCS (fragment): multiple cloning site
    625..2118    +  CDS            CRY2PHR: N-terminal photolyase homology region of Arabidopsis thaliana cryptochrome 2 binds to CIB1 upon exposure to blue light (Kennedy et al., 2010)
   2128..2835    +  CDS            mCherry: mCherry is a basic (constitutively fluorescent) red fluorescent protein published in 2004, derived from Discosoma sp.. It is reported to be a very rapidly-maturing monomer with low acid sensitivity.
   2845..3417    +  CDS            Cbx5: CBX5_MOUSE - Also known as Hp1a. Experimental evidence at protein level: Swiss-Prot protein existence level 1. Component of heterochromatin that recognizes and binds histone H3 tails methylated at 'Lys-9' (H3K9me), leading to epigenetic repression. In contrast, it is excluded from chromatin when 'Tyr-41' of histone H3 is phosphorylated (H3Y41ph). Can interact with lamin-B receptor (LBR). This interaction can contribute to the association of the heterochromatin with the inner nuclear membrane. Involved in the formation of functional kinetochore through interaction with MIS12 complex proteins (B
   3436..3519    +  CDS            large T antigen (fragment): large T antigen from SV40 (simian virus 40)
   3542..3663    +  polyA_signal   SV40 poly(A) signal: SV40 polyadenylation signal
   3697..4125    -  rep_origin     f1 ori (sequence partly withheld): f1 bacteriophage origin of replication; arrow indicates direction of (+) strand synthesis
   4152..4256    +  promoter       AmpR promoter: bla
   4258..4615    +  promoter       SV40 promoter: SV40 enhancer and early promoter
   4650..5444    +  CDS            NeoR/KanR: aminoglycoside phosphotransferase from Tn5; aph(3')-II (or nptII); confers resistance to neomycin, kanamycin, and G418 (Geneticin®)
   5465..5617    +  CDS            ble (fragment): BLE_KLEPN - Experimental evidence at protein level: Swiss-Prot protein existence level 1. Binding protein with a strong affinity to the bleomycin family of antibiotics. Binds to CL990; an antimitotic-antibiotic compound. From Klebsiella pneumoniae.
   5676..5723    +  polyA_signal   HSV TK poly(A) signal: herpes simplex virus thymidine kinase polyadenylation signal (Cole and Stacy, 1985)
   5814..5830    -  polyA_signal   bGH poly(A) signal (fragment): bovine growth hormone polyadenylation signal
   6052..6640    +  rep_origin     ori: high-copy-number ColE1/pMB1/pBR322/pUC origin of replication
