[The description below was written by a language model from this plasmid's Addgene catalogue record and pLannotate feature annotations shown in this document.]
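Description:
pPHR-mCherry-mHP1alpha is a mammalian expression plasmid of about 6.8 kb built on the Clontech pmCherry-N1 backbone. It replicates in E. coli from a high-copy ColE1/pUC-type origin and also carries an f1 phage origin. A single NeoR/KanR (Tn5 aminoglycoside phosphotransferase) gene serves both hosts: a bacterial bla-type promoter drives it for kanamycin selection in bacteria, and the SV40 enhancer/early promoter drives it for G418 selection in mammalian cells, with an HSV TK polyadenylation signal downstream. The annotation software also flags short fragments of ble, a bGH poly(A) signal and SV40 large T antigen. These are partial matches in backbone sequence, and the record gives no indication that they are functional elements.

The payload is one open reading frame under the CMV immediate-early enhancer and promoter, terminated by the SV40 poly(A) signal. It encodes, in order, the photolyase homology region (PHR) of Arabidopsis thaliana cryptochrome 2, the monomeric red fluorescent protein mCherry, and mouse HP1alpha (Cbx5), a heterochromatin component that binds H3K9-methylated histone tails. The HP1alpha sequence was inserted between BsrGI and NotI sites, both retained. The depositor notes that an additional cloning site was introduced between mCherry and HP1alpha so that other droplet-forming protein segments can be inserted quickly.

CRY2 PHR binds CIB1 on blue-light exposure, so the fusion acts as a soluble, light-dependent effector. According to the record, it is used either to drive optodroplet formation or to recruit HP1alpha to CIBN-tagged localizer proteins, with mCherry allowing its distribution to be followed by microscopy. It was deposited with a study testing whether mouse heterochromatin shows hallmarks of HP1-driven liquid-liquid phase separation.
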