Addgene plasmid #181883: pPHR-mCherry-mHP1alpha
Purpose: Soluble light-dependent effector protein (mouse HP1alpha) for optodroplet formation or recruitment to CIBN localizers
Depositing lab: Karsten Rippe. Publication: Mouse Heterochromatin Adopts Digital Compaction States without Showing Hallmarks of HP1-Driven Liquid-Liquid Phase Separation. Erdel F, Rademacher A, Vlijm R, Tunnermann J, Frank L, Weinmann R, Schweigert E, Yserentant K, Hummert J, Bauer C, Schumacher S, Al Alwash A, Normand C, Herten DP, Engelhardt J, Rippe K. Mol Cell. 2020 Apr 16;78(2):236-249.e7. doi: 10.1016/j.molcel.2020.02.005. Epub 2020 Feb 25. PubMed 32101700.
Backbone
  Vector backbone: pmCherry-N1
  Backbone manufacturer: Clontech
  Backbone size w/o insert (bp): 3958
  Vector type: Mammalian Expression
  Selectable markers: Neomycin (select with G418)
Growth in bacteria
  Bacterial resistance: Kanamycin, 50 μg/mL
  Growth temperature: 37°C
  Growth strain: DH5alpha
  Copy number: High Copy
Gene/Insert
  Gene/Insert name: PHR-mCherry-mHP1alpha (alt names: PHR domain of CRY2; CBX 5)
  Species: M. musculus (mouse), A. thaliana (mustard weed)
  Entrez Gene: Cbx5 (a.k.a. 2610029O15Rik, HP1, Hp1a, Hp1alpha)
  Promoter: CMV
  Tag / fusion protein: PHR-mCherry (N terminal on insert)
  Cloning method: Restriction Enzyme; 5′ cloning site BsrGI (not destroyed); 3′ cloning site NotI (not destroyed)
Terms and licenses: Academic/Nonprofit Terms; Industry Terms: Not Available to Industry
Depositor comments: cloned mouse HP1a into PHR-mCherry vector and introduced another cloning site between mCherry and mHP1a to quickly insert droplet forming proteins (e. g. FUSN, PGL-1, RGG...)
How to cite: pPHR-mCherry-mHP1alpha was a gift from Karsten Rippe (Addgene plasmid # 181883 ; http://n2t.net/addgene:181883 ; RRID:Addgene_181883)
